>Addgene plasmid #196754 | pGG-PIP16 | addgene full sequence | sequence record 395625 | Addgene NGS Result
GACGAAAGGGCCTCGTGATACGCCTATTTTTATAGGTTAATGTCATGATAATAATGGTTTCTTAGACGTC
AGGTGGCACTTTTCGGGGAAATGTGCGCGGAACCCCTATTTGTTTATTTTTCTAAATACATTCAAATATG
TATCCGCTCATGAGACAATAACCCTGATAAATGCTTCAATAATATTGAAAAAGGAAGAGTATGAGTATTC
AACATTTCCGTGTCGCCCTTATTCCCTTTTTTGCGGCATTTTGCCTTCCTGTTTTTGCTCACCCAGAAAC
GCTGGTGAAAGTAAAAGATGCTGAAGATCAGTTGGGTGCACGAGTGGGTTACATCGAACTGGATCTCAAC
AGCGGTAAGATCCTTGAGAGTTTTCGCCCCGAAGAACGTTTTCCAATGATGAGCACTTTTAAAGTTCTGC
TATGTGGCGCGGTATTATCCCGTATTGACGCCGGGCAAGAGCAACTCGGTCGCCGCATACACTATTCTCA
GAATGACTTGGTTGAGTACTCACCAGTCACAGAAAAGCATCTTACGGATGGCATGACAGTAAGAGAATTA
TGCAGTGCTGCCATAACCATGAGTGATAACACTGCGGCCAACTTACTTCTGACAACGATCGGAGGACCGA
AGGAGCTAACCGCTTTTTTGCACAACATGGGGGATCATGTAACTCGCCTTGATCGTTGGGAACCGGAGCT
GAATGAAGCCATACCAAACGACGAGCGTGACACCACGATGCCTGTAGCAATGGCAACAACGTTGCGCAAA
CTATTAACTGGCGAACTACTTACTCTAGCTTCCCGGCAACAATTAATAGACTGGATGGAGGCGGATAAAG
TTGCAGGACCACTTCTGCGCTCGGCCCTTCCGGCTGGCTGGTTTATTGCTGATAAATCTGGAGCCGGTGA
GCGTGGCTCTCGAGGTATCATTGCAGCACTGGGGCCAGATGGTAAGCCCTCCCGTATCGTAGTTATCTAC
ACGACGGGGAGTCAGGCAACTATGGATGAACGAAATAGACAGATCGCTGAGATAGGTGCCTCACTGATTA
AGCATTGGTAACTGTCAGACCAAGTTTACTCATATATACTTTAGATTGATTTAAAACTTCATTTTTAATT
TAAAAGGATCTAGGTGAAGATCCTTTTTGATAATCTCATGACCAAAATCCCTTAACGTGAGTTTTCGTTC
CACTGAGCGTCAGACCCCGTAGAAAAGATCAAAGGATCTTCTTGAGATCCTTTTTTTCTGCGCGTAATCT
GCTGCTTGCAAACAAAAAAACCACCGCTACCAGCGGTGGTTTGTTTGCCGGATCAAGAGCTACCAACTCT
TTTTCCGAAGGTAACTGGCTTCAGCAGAGCGCAGATACCAAATACTGTTCTTCTAGTGTAGCCGTAGTTA
GGCCACCACTTCAAGAACTCTGTAGCACCGCCTACATACCTCGCTCTGCTAATCCTGTTACCAGTGGCTG
CTGCCAGTGGCGATAAGTCGTGTCTTACCGGGTTGGACTCAAGACGATAGTTACCGGATAAGGCGCAGCG
GTCGGGCTGAACGGGGGGTTCGTGCACACAGCCCAGCTTGGAGCGAACGACCTACACCGAACTGAGATAC
CTACAGCGTGAGCTATGAGAAAGCGCCACGCTTCCCGAAGGGAGAAAGGCGGACAGGTATCCGGTAAGCG
GCAGGGTCGGAACAGGAGAGCGCACGAGGGAGCTTCCAGGGGGAAACGCCTGGTATCTTTATAGTCCTGT
CGGGTTTCGCCACCTCTGACTTGAGCGTCGATTTTTGTGATGCTCGTCAGGGGGGCGGAGCCTATGGAAA
AACGCCAGCAACGCGGCCTTTTTACGGTTCCTGGCCTTTTGCTGGCCTTTTGCTCACATGTTCTTTCCTG
CGTTATCCCCTGATTCTGTGGATAACCGTATTACCGCCTTTGAGTGAGCTGATACCGCTCGCCGCAGCCG
AACGACCGAGCGCAGCGAGTCAGTGAGCGAGGAAGCGGAAGAGCGCCCAATACGCAAACCGCCTCTCCCC
GCGCGTTGGCCGATTCATTAATGCAGCTGGCACGACAGGTTTCCCGACTGGAAAGCGGGCAGTGAGCGCA
ACGCAATTAATGTGAGTTAGCTCACTCATTAGGCACCCCAGGCTTTACACTTTATGCTTCCGGCTCGTAT
GTTGTGTGGAATTGTGAGCGGATAACAATTTCACACGAGCTATTTAGGTGACACTATAGAAGTGAAGCTT
GGTCTCAACCTAGAGAAGGAAAACAACCATGTATTCCAGTGACATCATATCAAACATTTTTACTATACAA
CATACTCTCTTTTTTTTCTTTGCTTAAATCGTTGTATACCTTTTCACCATTCTTATTGCCGCTTAGTACA
TTTTTAATTGATAACACAAAAGTTTCGGTTGATAAGATCCAAATTCATAATATACAAAATTCTTATTTAA
CATTCAATAAGAAAAAACAAAATTTGCTAATGCTACGATGTTACCCACTCGGAAGCTTACCATAGTCTGT
TAGTCATAGTTTGAAAGTCAATTTGGTCAGCTGTAGCTTACGGTTAGGCTGTTCTTATCAAATAACAAAA
AGAATGTCAAACACGTATTTTATCGTATTCAATTTAGGGCACGTTGATAACGTTTCCAAAACAATTATTC
AATAGTTGGTAATGAAAATTAATGAAAGACCCAAACCTAATGAATGTTAACCACTAATTGACCATTCACC
AACCAATTATTTAATGAAATATCTTTGTTAGTTTCGTTATTTAGTATTGTTAACGGTTTCTTACTCTTTT
TGACTACATCAGACGGACGTAAAACGACATCGTTGTCGAATATTCAAAAGATTCACAATTTGACAAAGAG
AAACAGAGACGACTTGTTTCTAAAAAAACCACGTGTGTCTGAAAACGGAAAAAAAGAAGACTGAATGAGA
AACGGCGTGTAAAAAGAAAACGCGTTGAAGGTTAGGCTCTCACAATCGTTGGTATACAGAGAAACCAAAC
ATCTCGTCATAAAAAACGGCAAGAATCATCAGTTACTTTATACCCATCAATCAAGTCTTGTCCTTTTTCT
CCTTCTCTCTCTCATACGAGCTTCTTTCCTGCTGATGAGGCTTGAGCTTTAAATTTTCAATCTTGATTGA
GATTCTGCATGTTTCTCATCTTTAAACTCAGAACATGAGACCGAATTCTCGCCCTATAGTGAGTCGTATT
ACCTGGCCGTCGTTTTACAACGTCGTGACTGGGAAAACCCTGGCGTTACCCAACTTAATCGCCTTGCAGC
ACATCCCCCTTTCGCCAGCTGGCGTAATAGCGAAGAGGCCCGCACCGATCGCCCTTCCCAACAGTTGCGC
AGCCTGAATGGCGAATGGCGCCTGATGCGGTATTTTCTCCTTACGCATCTGTGCGGTATTTCACACCGCA
TATGGTGCACTCTCAGTACAATCTGCTCTGATGCCGCATAGTTAAGCCAGCCCCGACACCCGCCAACACC
CGCTGACGCGCCCTGACGGGCTTGTCTGCTCCCGGCATCCGCTTACAGACAAGCTGTGACCGTCTCCGGG
AGCTGCATGTGTCAGAGGTTTTCACCGTCATCACCGAAACGCGCGA
Features (pLannotate 1.2.2; 12 found; start..end, strand, type, name):
     96..200     +  promoter       AmpR promoter: bla
    201..1061    +  CDS            AmpR: β-lactamase; bla; confers resistance to ampicillin, carbenicillin, and related antibiotics
   1232..1820    +  rep_origin     ori: high-copy-number ColE1/pMB1/pBR322/pUC origin of replication
   2003..2095    +  CDS            lacI (fragment): lac repressor; lacI; The lac repressor binds to the lac operator to inhibit transcription in E. coli. This inhibition can be relieved by adding lactose or isopropyl-β-D-thiogalactopyranoside (IPTG).
   2108..2129    +  protein_bind   CAP binding site: CAP binding activates transcription in the presence of cAMP. E. coli catabolite activator protein
   2144..2174    +  promoter       lac promoter: promoter for the E. coli lac operon
   2182..2198    +  protein_bind   lac operator: The lac repressor binds to the lac operator to inhibit transcription in E. coli. This inhibition can be relieved by adding lactose or isopropyl-β-D-thiogalactopyranoside (IPTG). lac repressor encoded by lacI
   2212..2230    +  promoter       SP6 promoter: promoter for bacteriophage SP6 RNA polymerase
   3203..3221    -  promoter       T7 promoter: promoter for bacteriophage T7 RNA polymerase
   3223..3375    +  CDS            lacZα (fragment): LacZα fragment of β-galactosidase; lacZ fragment
   3381..3480    -  misc_feature   bom (fragment): basis of mobility region from pBR322
   3582..1       -  CDS            rop (fragment) (across the origin): Rop protein, which maintains plasmids at low copy number; rop
