[The description below was written by a language model from this plasmid's Addgene catalogue record and pLannotate feature annotations shown in this document.]
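Description:
pGG-PIP16 is a GreenGate entry vector built on the pGGA000 backbone, the module position that in the GreenGate Golden Gate cloning system is reserved for promoters. It is a small (about 3.6 kb) high-copy E. coli plasmid, replicated from a ColE1/pUC-type origin and selected with ampicillin through the bla β-lactamase gene and its native promoter. The remaining annotated backbone elements are cloning-vector remnants with no role in the payload: a lacI fragment, the CAP binding site, lac promoter and operator, a lacZα fragment, and partial bom and rop sequences.

The insert is a 931 bp promoter fragment of the Arabidopsis thaliana PEP1 RECEPTOR 1 gene (PEPR1, AT1G73080). The record lists a single G-to-A substitution at position 180; its reason is not stated, although such changes are commonly made in Golden Gate modules to remove an internal type IIS restriction site. The automated feature table does not annotate the promoter itself, but an unannotated stretch of roughly the right length lies between the SP6 and T7 phage promoters, which flank the cloning site and is where the insert presumably sits.

As an entry module, the plasmid carries no plant selection marker, reporter or terminator of its own. It is intended to be combined with other GreenGate modules (tags, coding sequences, terminators, resistance cassettes) in a one-step assembly into a plant destination vector, placing a gene or reporter of choice under PEPR1 regulatory control. The associated publication concerns spatially distinct phytohormone response zones in Arabidopsis roots colonised by Fusarium oxysporum, which suggests use in building reporter lines for root–pathogen interaction studies.
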