Addgene plasmid #196754: pGG-PIP16
Purpose: Contains PEPR1 promoter
Depositing lab: Marc Somssich. Depositing organization: University of Melbourne. Publication: Resolving spatially distinct phytohormone response zones in Arabidopsis thaliana roots colonized by Fusarium oxysporum. Calabria J, Wang L, Rast-Somssich MI, Chen HW, Watt M, Persson S, Andersen TG, Idnurm A, Somssich M. J Exp Bot. 2025 Jan 17:erae516. doi: 10.1093/jxb/erae516. PubMed 39823275.
Backbone
  Vector backbone: pGGA000
  Total vector size (bp): 3619
  Vector type: GreenGate (GG) Entry Vector
Growth in bacteria
  Bacterial resistance: Ampicillin, 100 μg/mL
  Growth temperature: 37°C
  Growth strain: DH5alpha
  Copy number: High Copy
Gene/Insert
  Gene/Insert name: PEP1 RECEPTOR 1 (alt names: PEPR1; AT1G73080)
  Species: A. thaliana (mustard weed)
  Insert size (bp): 931
  Mutation: 180 G->A
  Entrez Gene: PEPR1 (a.k.a. AT1G73080, ATPEPR1, F3N23.28, F3N23_28, PEP1 RECEPTOR 1, PEP1 receptor 1)
Terms and licenses: Academic/Nonprofit Terms; Industry Terms: Not Available to Industry
Depositor comments: Please visit https://doi.org/10.1101/2022.12.20.521292 for bioRxiv preprint.
How to cite: pGG-PIP16 was a gift from Marc Somssich (Addgene plasmid # 196754 ; http://n2t.net/addgene:196754 ; RRID:Addgene_196754)
